Addgene plasmid #161404: pDONR221-SLC44A4_STOP
Purpose: Gateway entry clone with codon-optimized ORF sequence for subcloning into custom expression vectors. Contains a STOP codon at the end of the codon-optimized ORF sequence.
Depositing lab: RESOLUTE Consortium & Giulio Superti-Furga. Depositing organization: CeMM Research Center for Molecular Medicine. Publication: The RESOLUTE consortium: unlocking SLC transporters for drug discovery. Superti-Furga G, Lackner D, Wiedmer T, Ingles-Prieto A, Barbosa B, Girardi E, Goldmann U, Gurtl B, Klavins K, Klimek C, Lindinger S, Lineiro-Retes E, Muller AC, Onstein S, Redinger G, Reil D, Sedlyarov V, Wolf G, Crawford M, Everley R, ... Steppan CM. Nat Rev Drug Discov. 2020 Jul;19(7):429-430. doi: 10.1038/d41573-020-00056-6. PubMed 32265506.
Backbone
  Vector backbone: pDONR221
  Backbone manufacturer: ThermoFisher Scientific
  Backbone size w/o insert (bp): 2550
  Vector type: Mammalian Expression
Growth in bacteria
  Bacterial resistance: Kanamycin, 50 μg/mL
  Growth temperature: 37°C
  Growth strain: NEB Stable
  Copy number: High Copy
Gene/Insert
  Gene/Insert name: SLC44A4 (alt name: NG22, CTL4, FLJ14491, TPPT, DFNA72, C6orf29)
  Species: H. sapiens (human)
  Insert size (bp): 2133
  Entrez Gene: SLC44A4 (a.k.a. CTL4, NG22, C6orf29, FLJ14491)
  Cloning method: Gateway Cloning
  Sequencing primers: 5′ M13-fwd; 3′ M13-rev
Terms and licenses: Academic/Nonprofit Terms; Industry Terms
Depositor comments: This plasmid contains a STOP codon at the end of the codon-optimized ORF. For the version of this plasmid that does not contain a STOP codon, please see Addgene plasmid 132238 For more information on the full Resolute plasmid collection, please see www.addgene.org/depositor-collections/re-solute/. Please provide your feedback on this plasmid to the RESOLUTE consortium by filling out their RESOLUTE repository feedback form: https://forms.office.com/Pages/ResponsePage.aspx?id=0e05yklzmkS7rjFGQL4N7z4feCLQvEJAmVcOCM_u885UN1JJRko0Ukg4TVQwNTZLOUxPQVJWT1NHUCQlQCN0PWcu
How to cite: pDONR221-SLC44A4_STOP was a gift from RESOLUTE Consortium & Giulio Superti-Furga (Addgene plasmid # 161404 ; http://n2t.net/addgene:161404 ; RRID:Addgene_161404)
