[The description below was written by a language model from this plasmid's Addgene catalogue record and pLannotate feature annotations shown in this document.]
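Description:
pDONR221-SLC44A4_STOP is a Gateway entry clone built on the pDONR221 backbone, carrying a codon-optimized open reading frame for human SLC44A4 (also known as CTL4, NG22, TPPT or C6orf29), a member of the solute carrier family. The sequenced plasmid is about 4.7 kb. It is propagated in E. coli from a high-copy ColE1/pUC-type origin and selected with kanamycin through an aminoglycoside phosphotransferase gene. Although the catalogue lists the vector type as mammalian expression, the feature table shows no eukaryotic promoter or polyadenylation signal. The plasmid is therefore a donor of the ORF rather than an expression construct in its own right.

The roughly 2.1 kb SLC44A4 coding sequence sits between attL1 and attL2, the recombination sites used in the Gateway LR reaction, so the ORF can be transferred directionally into any attR-containing destination vector supplying the desired promoter, tags and selection. This version retains a stop codon at the end of the ORF. That makes it suited to expressing the native, untagged protein or N-terminal fusions, but not C-terminal fusions; a companion clone without the stop codon exists for that purpose. Backbone elements include rrnB T1 and T2 transcription terminators upstream of attL1, which shield the insert from read-through transcription. A T7 promoter lies beyond attL2, oriented toward the insert on the opposite strand. Short lacI and lacZα fragments are also annotated and appear to be vector remnants. M13 forward and reverse primer sites flank the cassette for sequence verification. The plasmid belongs to a consortium-generated collection of SLC transporter clones intended to support transporter research and drug discovery.
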