Features (pLannotate 1.2.2; 10 found; start..end, strand, type, name):
      1..100     +  protein_bind   attL1: mutant version of attL; recombination site for the Gateway® LR reaction LR Clonase™
    106..2235    +  CDS            SLC44A4: CTL4_HUMAN - Also known as C6orf29, CTL4 From Homo sapiens (Human).
   2240..2339    -  protein_bind   attL2: mutant version of attL; recombination site for the Gateway® LR reaction LR Clonase™
   2357..2375    -  promoter       T7 promoter: promoter for bacteriophage T7 RNA polymerase
   2509..3318    +  CDS            KanR: aminoglycoside phosphotransferase; aph(3')-Ia; confers resistance to kanamycin in bacteria or G418 (Geneticin®) in eukaryotes
   3465..4053    +  rep_origin     ori: high-copy-number ColE1/pMB1/pBR322/pUC origin of replication
   4236..4328    +  CDS            lacI (fragment): lac repressor; lacI; The lac repressor binds to the lac operator to inhibit transcription in E. coli. This inhibition can be relieved by adding lactose or isopropyl-β-D-thiogalactopyranoside (IPTG).
   4383..4410    -  terminator     rrnB T2 terminator: transcription terminator T2 from the E. coli rrnB gene
   4542..4585    +  terminator     rrnB T1 terminator: Escherichia coli rrnB; transcription terminator T1 from the E. coli rrnB gene
   4632..4668    -  CDS            lacZα (fragment): LacZα fragment of β-galactosidase; lacZ fragment
>Addgene plasmid #161404 | pDONR221-SLC44A4_STOP | addgene full sequence | sequence record 426347 | Addgene NGS Result
CAAATAATGATTTTATTTTGACTGATAGTGACCTGTTCGTTGCAACACATTGATGAGCAATGCTTTTTTA
TAATGCCAACTTTGTACAAAAAAGCAGGCTCCACCATGGGCGGCAAGCAGAGGGATGAGGACGATGAGGC
CTACGGCAAGCCAGTGAAGTATGACCCCTCTTTCAGAGGCCCTATCAAGAACAGGAGCTGCACCGATGTG
ATCTGCTGCGTGCTGTTCCTGCTGTTTATCCTGGGCTACATCGTGGTGGGCATCGTGGCCTGGCTGTACG
GCGATCCACGCCAGGTGCTGTATCCCCGGAATAGCACAGGCGCCTACTGTGGCATGGGCGAGAACAAGGA
CAAGCCCTACCTGCTGTATTTCAATATCTTTTCCTGCATCCTGAGCTCCAACATCATCTCTGTGGCCGAG
AATGGCCTGCAGTGTCCTACCCCACAGGTGTGCGTGTCTAGCTGTCCCGAGGACCCTTGGACAGTGGGCA
AGAACGAGTTTTCTCAGACCGTGGGCGAGGTGTTCTACACAAAGAACAGAAATTTTTGCCTGCCAGGCGT
GCCCTGGAATATGACCGTGATCACAAGCCTGCAGCAGGAGCTGTGCCCTAGCTTCCTGCTGCCTTCCGCC
CCAGCCCTGGGCAGGTGTTTTCCATGGACCAACGTGACACCACCTGCCCTGCCAGGAATCACCAATGATA
CCACAATCCAGCAGGGCATCTCTGGCCTGATCGACAGCCTGAACGCCCGCGATATCAGCGTGAAGATCTT
CGAGGACTTTGCCCAGTCCTGGTACTGGATCCTGGTGGCCCTGGGAGTGGCCCTGGTGCTGTCCCTGCTG
TTCATCCTGCTGCTGAGGCTGGTGGCAGGACCACTGGTGCTGGTGCTGATCCTGGGCGTGCTGGGCGTGC
TGGCATATGGCATCTACTATTGCTGGGAGGAGTACCGCGTGCTGCGGGATAAGGGCGCCTCCATCTCTCA
GCTGGGCTTCACCACAAATCTGTCTGCCTATCAGAGCGTGCAGGAGACATGGCTGGCCGCCCTGATCGTG
CTGGCCGTGCTGGAGGCCATCCTGCTGCTGATGCTGATCTTTCTGCGGCAGAGAATCAGGATCGCCATCG
CCCTGCTGAAGGAGGCCAGCAAGGCCGTGGGCCAGATGATGTCCACCATGTTCTACCCCCTGGTGACATT
TGTGCTGCTGCTGATCTGTATCGCCTACTGGGCCATGACCGCCCTGTATCTGGCCACATCTGGCCAGCCT
CAGTATGTGCTGTGGGCCAGCAACATCTCCTCTCCTGGCTGCGAGAAGGTGCCAATCAACACCTCCTGTA
ATCCTACAGCCCACCTGGTGAATAGCTCCTGCCCAGGCCTGATGTGCGTGTTCCAGGGCTATTCTAGCAA
GGGCCTGATCCAGCGGAGCGTGTTCAACCTGCAGATCTACGGCGTGCTGGGCCTGTTTTGGACCCTGAAT
TGGGTGCTGGCCCTGGGACAGTGCGTGCTGGCAGGAGCCTTCGCCAGCTTTTATTGGGCCTTCCACAAGC
CACAGGATATCCCCACCTTCCCTCTGATCTCCGCCTTTATCAGAACCCTGAGGTACCACACAGGCTCTCT
GGCCTTTGGCGCCCTGATCCTGACACTGGTGCAGATCGCCAGAGTGATCCTGGAGTATATCGACCACAAG
CTGAGGGGAGTGCAGAACCCAGTGGCACGGTGCATCATGTGCTGTTTCAAGTGCTGTCTGTGGTGTCTGG
AGAAGTTCATCAAGTTTCTGAACAGAAATGCCTACATCATGATCGCCATCTATGGCAAGAACTTCTGCGT
GAGCGCCAAGAATGCCTTTATGCTGCTGATGCGCAACATCGTGCGGGTGGTGGTGCTGGACAAGGTGACC
GATCTGCTGCTGTTCTTTGGCAAGCTGCTGGTGGTGGGAGGAGTGGGCGTGCTGTCCTTCTTTTTCTTTT
CTGGCAGGATCCCTGGCCTGGGCAAGGATTTCAAGAGCCCCCACCTGAATTACTATTGGCTGCCTATCAT
GACCTCCATCCTGGGCGCCTACGTGATCGCCTCCGGCTTCTTCAGCGTGTTCGGCATGTGCGTGGACACA
CTGTTCCTGTGCTTCCTGGAGGATCTGGAGAGAAACAATGGCAGCCTGGACAGGCCATACTATATGAGCA
AGTCCCTGCTGAAGATCCTGGGCAAGAAGAACGAGGCCCCACCCGACAATAAGAAGCGCAAGAAGTAAGA
CCCAGCTTTCTTGTACAAAGTTGGCATTATAAGAAAGCATTGCTTATCAATTTGTTGCAACGAACAGGTC
ACTATCAGTCAAAATAAAATCATTATTTGCCATCCAGCTGATATCCCCTATAGTGAGTCGTATTACATGG
TCATAGCTGTTTCCTGGCAGCTCTGGCCCGTGTCTCAAAATCTCTGATGTTACATTGCACAAGATAAAAA
TATATCATCATGAACAATAAAACTGTCTGCTTACATAAACAGTAATACAAGGGGTGTTATGAGCCATATT
CAACGGGAAACGTCGAGGCCGCGATTAAATTCCAACATGGATGCTGATTTATATGGGTATAAATGGGCTC
GCGATAATGTCGGGCAATCAGGTGCGACAATCTATCGCTTGTATGGGAAGCCCGATGCGCCAGAGTTGTT
TCTGAAACATGGCAAAGGTAGCGTTGCCAATGATGTTACAGATGAGATGGTCAGACTAAACTGGCTGACG
GAATTTATGCCTCTTCCGACCATCAAGCATTTTATCCGTACTCCTGATGATGCATGGTTACTCACCACTG
CGATCCCCGGAAAAACAGCATTCCAGGTATTAGAAGAATATCCTGATTCAGGTGAAAATATTGTTGATGC
GCTGGCAGTGTTCCTGCGCCGGTTGCATTCGATTCCTGTTTGTAATTGTCCTTTTAACAGCGATCGCGTA
TTTCGTCTCGCTCAGGCGCAATCACGAATGAATAACGGTTTGGTTGATGCGAGTGATTTTGATGACGAGC
GTAATGGCTGGCCTGTTGAACAAGTCTGGAAAGAAATGCATAAACTTTTGCCATTCTCACCGGATTCAGT
CGTCACTCATGGTGATTTCTCACTTGATAACCTTATTTTTGACGAGGGGAAATTAATAGGTTGTATTGAT
GTTGGACGAGTCGGAATCGCAGACCGATACCAGGATCTTGCCATCCTATGGAACTGCCTCGGTGAGTTTT
CTCCTTCATTACAGAAACGGCTTTTTCAAAAATATGGTATTGATAATCCTGATATGAATAAATTGCAGTT
TCATTTGATGCTCGATGAGTTTTTCTAATCAGAATTGGTTAATTGGTTGTAACACTGGCAGAGCATTACG
CTGACTTGACGGGACGGCGCAAGCTCATGACCAAAATCCCTTAACGTGAGTTACGCGTCGTTCCACTGAG
CGTCAGACCCCGTAGAAAAGATCAAAGGATCTTCTTGAGATCCTTTTTTTCTGCGCGTAATCTGCTGCTT
GCAAACAAAAAAACCACCGCTACCAGCGGTGGTTTGTTTGCCGGATCAAGAGCTACCAACTCTTTTTCCG
AAGGTAACTGGCTTCAGCAGAGCGCAGATACCAAATACTGTTCTTCTAGTGTAGCCGTAGTTAGGCCACC
ACTTCAAGAACTCTGTAGCACCGCCTACATACCTCGCTCTGCTAATCCTGTTACCAGTGGCTGCTGCCAG
TGGCGATAAGTCGTGTCTTACCGGGTTGGACTCAAGACGATAGTTACCGGATAAGGCGCAGCGGTCGGGC
TGAACGGGGGGTTCGTGCACACAGCCCAGCTTGGAGCGAACGACCTACACCGAACTGAGATACCTACAGC
GTGAGCTATGAGAAAGCGCCACGCTTCCCGAAGGGAGAAAGGCGGACAGGTATCCGGTAAGCGGCAGGGT
CGGAACAGGAGAGCGCACGAGGGAGCTTCCAGGGGGAAACGCCTGGTATCTTTATAGTCCTGTCGGGTTT
CGCCACCTCTGACTTGAGCGTCGATTTTTGTGATGCTCGTCAGGGGGGCGGAGCCTATGGAAAAACGCCA
GCAACGCGGCCTTTTTACGGTTCCTGGCCTTTTGCTGGCCTTTTGCTCACATGTTCTTTCCTGCGTTATC
CCCTGATTCTGTGGATAACCGTATTACCGCCTTTGAGTGAGCTGATACCGCTCGCCGCAGCCGAACGACC
GAGCGCAGCGAGTCAGTGAGCGAGGAAGCGGAAGAGCGCCCAATACGCAAACCGCCTCTCCCCGCGCGTT
GGCCGATTCATTAATGCAGCTGGCACGACAGGTTTCCCGACTGGAAAGCGGGCAGTGAGCGCAACGCAAT
TAATACGCGTACCGCTAGCCAGGAAGAGTTTGTAGAAACGCAAAAAGGCCATCCGTCAGGATGGCCTTCT
GCTTAGTTTGATGCCTGGCAGTTTATGGCGGGCGTCCTGCCCGCCACCCTCCGGGCCGTTGCTTCACAAC
GTTCAAATCCGCTCCCGGCGGATTTGTCCTACTCAGGAGAGCGTTCACCGACAAACAACAGATAAAACGA
AAGGCCCAGTCTTCCGACTGAGCCTTTCGTTTTATTTGATGCCTGGCAGTTCCCTACTCTCGCGTTAACG
CTAGCATGGATGTTTTCCCAGTCACGACGTTGTAAAACGACGGCCAGTCTTAAGCTCGGGCCC
