>Addgene plasmid #161404 | pDONR221-SLC44A4_STOP | depositor partial sequence | sequence record 312743 | Codon-optimized ORF of SLC44A4
ATGGGCGGCAAGCAGAGGGATGAGGACGATGAGGCCTACGGCAAGCCAGTGAAGTATGACCCCTCTTTCA
GAGGCCCTATCAAGAACAGGAGCTGCACCGATGTGATCTGCTGCGTGCTGTTCCTGCTGTTTATCCTGGG
CTACATCGTGGTGGGCATCGTGGCCTGGCTGTACGGCGATCCACGCCAGGTGCTGTATCCCCGGAATAGC
ACAGGCGCCTACTGTGGCATGGGCGAGAACAAGGACAAGCCCTACCTGCTGTATTTCAATATCTTTTCCT
GCATCCTGAGCTCCAACATCATCTCTGTGGCCGAGAATGGCCTGCAGTGTCCTACCCCACAGGTGTGCGT
GTCTAGCTGTCCCGAGGACCCTTGGACAGTGGGCAAGAACGAGTTTTCTCAGACCGTGGGCGAGGTGTTC
TACACAAAGAACAGAAATTTTTGCCTGCCAGGCGTGCCCTGGAATATGACCGTGATCACAAGCCTGCAGC
AGGAGCTGTGCCCTAGCTTCCTGCTGCCTTCCGCCCCAGCCCTGGGCAGGTGTTTTCCATGGACCAACGT
GACACCACCTGCCCTGCCAGGAATCACCAATGATACCACAATCCAGCAGGGCATCTCTGGCCTGATCGAC
AGCCTGAACGCCCGCGATATCAGCGTGAAGATCTTCGAGGACTTTGCCCAGTCCTGGTACTGGATCCTGG
TGGCCCTGGGAGTGGCCCTGGTGCTGTCCCTGCTGTTCATCCTGCTGCTGAGGCTGGTGGCAGGACCACT
GGTGCTGGTGCTGATCCTGGGCGTGCTGGGCGTGCTGGCATATGGCATCTACTATTGCTGGGAGGAGTAC
CGCGTGCTGCGGGATAAGGGCGCCTCCATCTCTCAGCTGGGCTTCACCACAAATCTGTCTGCCTATCAGA
GCGTGCAGGAGACATGGCTGGCCGCCCTGATCGTGCTGGCCGTGCTGGAGGCCATCCTGCTGCTGATGCT
GATCTTTCTGCGGCAGAGAATCAGGATCGCCATCGCCCTGCTGAAGGAGGCCAGCAAGGCCGTGGGCCAG
ATGATGTCCACCATGTTCTACCCCCTGGTGACATTTGTGCTGCTGCTGATCTGTATCGCCTACTGGGCCA
TGACCGCCCTGTATCTGGCCACATCTGGCCAGCCTCAGTATGTGCTGTGGGCCAGCAACATCTCCTCTCC
TGGCTGCGAGAAGGTGCCAATCAACACCTCCTGTAATCCTACAGCCCACCTGGTGAATAGCTCCTGCCCA
GGCCTGATGTGCGTGTTCCAGGGCTATTCTAGCAAGGGCCTGATCCAGCGGAGCGTGTTCAACCTGCAGA
TCTACGGCGTGCTGGGCCTGTTTTGGACCCTGAATTGGGTGCTGGCCCTGGGACAGTGCGTGCTGGCAGG
AGCCTTCGCCAGCTTTTATTGGGCCTTCCACAAGCCACAGGATATCCCCACCTTCCCTCTGATCTCCGCC
TTTATCAGAACCCTGAGGTACCACACAGGCTCTCTGGCCTTTGGCGCCCTGATCCTGACACTGGTGCAGA
TCGCCAGAGTGATCCTGGAGTATATCGACCACAAGCTGAGGGGAGTGCAGAACCCAGTGGCACGGTGCAT
CATGTGCTGTTTCAAGTGCTGTCTGTGGTGTCTGGAGAAGTTCATCAAGTTTCTGAACAGAAATGCCTAC
ATCATGATCGCCATCTATGGCAAGAACTTCTGCGTGAGCGCCAAGAATGCCTTTATGCTGCTGATGCGCA
ACATCGTGCGGGTGGTGGTGCTGGACAAGGTGACCGATCTGCTGCTGTTCTTTGGCAAGCTGCTGGTGGT
GGGAGGAGTGGGCGTGCTGTCCTTCTTTTTCTTTTCTGGCAGGATCCCTGGCCTGGGCAAGGATTTCAAG
AGCCCCCACCTGAATTACTATTGGCTGCCTATCATGACCTCCATCCTGGGCGCCTACGTGATCGCCTCCG
GCTTCTTCAGCGTGTTCGGCATGTGCGTGGACACACTGTTCCTGTGCTTCCTGGAGGATCTGGAGAGAAA
CAATGGCAGCCTGGACAGGCCATACTATATGAGCAAGTCCCTGCTGAAGATCCTGGGCAAGAAGAACGAG
GCCCCACCCGACAATAAGAAGCGCAAGAAGTAA
